>Addgene plasmid #13860 | pFLAG Caronte (CT#304) | addgene full sequence | sequence record 348393 | Addgene NGS Result
GACATTGATTATTGACTAGTTATTAATAGTAATCAATTACGGGGTCATTAGTTCATAGCCCATATATGGA
GTTCCGCGTTACATAACTTACGGTAAATGGCCCGCCTGGCTGACCGCCCAACGACCCCCGCCCATTGACG
TCAATAATGACGTATGTTCCCATAGTAACGCCAATAGGGACTTTCCATTGACGTCAATGGGTGGAGTATT
TACGGTAAACTGCCCACTTGGCAGTACATCAAGTGTATCATATGCCAAGTCCGCCCCCTATTGACGTCAA
TGACGGTAAATGGCCCGCCTGGCATTATGCCCAGTACATGACCTTACGGGACTTTCCTACTTGGCAGTAC
ATCTACGTATTAGTCATCGCTATTACCATGGTGATGCGGTTTTGGCAGTACACCAATGGGCGTGGATAGC
GGTTTGACTCACGGGGATTTCCAAGTCTCCACCCCATTGACGTCAATGGGAGTTTGTTTTGGCACCAAAA
TCAACGGGACTTTCCAAAATGTCGTAATAACCCCGCCCCGTTGACGCAAATGGGCGGTAGGCGTGTACGG
TGGGAGGTCTATATAAGCAGAGCTCGTTTAGTGAACCGTCAGAATTCAAGCTTCGAGCCATGGCACTGCT
CCTCCTTCAGCTGCTAGTGCTCTCGTGTCTTGGAGACACAGAGCCACAGCCAGATTCACAGCAAAGGAAA
AGGCGGCCACTTCAGCACCTTTTCTATTTGGACAGAAACTTACTTGAAAGCCAGAGTTTTCATGAGTTGG
TGGGGGAAAACCCAGTAGGTGTTAAGGAAACCCAGGAAGAGCCAAGCTTTTTTATAGCATTTCCACAGAC
AGCAGGAGAGAGTCAGAAGCAAGGGGAGAAAAAAATGTCCAGATTCATCCTTCCTAATGCAGAACTCTAT
GCACACCAAGATCTGAGAACCTGGGCAGCACCCAAAGAGATCTCTCCTGTGGAAAACTTCTCTCCATCCT
ACTATTCCAACAAGAGGGATGTTGAACCTCCCTATAGAAAAGATGCCAAAAAATTCTGGGACCATTTCAT
GTTAAGGAAAAATTCAGCTTCTGAAGAGGTTGTCCTGCCAATCAAGACCAATGAAATGCACCAAGAAACT
TGCAGAACCCTGCCTTTTTCCCAGAGTGTTGCTCATGAGAGCTGTGAGAAGGTGATAGTCCAGAACAATC
TATGTTTTGGCAAGTGTAGTTCCTTTCATGTTCCTGGTCCAGATGATCGTCTTTATACCTTTTGTTCTAA
ATGCCTGCCCACCAAGTTTTCCATGAAGCACTTGGATCTCAACTGCACCAGTTCTGTCCCAGTGGTCAAA
AAAGTCATGATTGTGGAAGAGTGCAACTGTGAGACTCAGAAGATAGAAGATCCTCTGCTTGGATCTCGAC
AGTCAGATTTTCTTGGAAATGTACCTGAGCACAATCTGCAGGATATCAGTCGACGGATCCGGTACCAAGA
TTACAAGGACGACGATGACAAGTAGCTCGAGGGGTGGCATCCCTGTGACCCCTCCCCAGTGCCTCTCCTG
GCCCTGGAAGTTGCCACTCCAGTGCCCACCAGCCTTGTCCTAATAAAATTAAGTTGCATCATTTTGTCTG
ACTAGGTGTCCTTCTATAATATTATGGGGTGGAGGGGGGTGGTATGGAGCAAGGGGCAAGTTGGGAAGAC
AACCTGTAGGGCCTGCGGGGTCTATTGGGAACCAAGCTGGAGTGCAGTGGCACAATCTTGGCTCACTGCA
ATCTCCGCCTCCTGGGTTCAAGCGATTCTCCTGCCTCAGCCTCCCGAGTTGTTGGGATTCCAGGCATGCA
TGACCAGGCTCAGCTAATTTTTGTTTTTTTGGTAGAGACGGGGTTTCACCATATTGGCCAGGCTGGTCTC
CAACTCCTAATCTCAGGTGATCTACCCACCTTGGCCTCCCAAATTGCTGGGATTACAGGCGTGAACCACT
GCTCCCTTCCCTGTCCTTCTGATTTTAAAATAACTATACCAGCAGGAGGACGTCCAGACACAGCATAGGC
TACCTGGCCATGCCCAACCGGTGGGACATTTGAGTTGCTTGCTTGGCACTGTCCTCTCATGCGTTGGGTC
CACTCAGTAGATGCCTGTTGAATTGGGTACGCGGCCAGCTTGGCTGTGGAATGTGTGTCAGTTAGGGTGT
GGAAAGTCCCCAGGCTCCCCAGCAGGCAGAAGTATGCAAAGCATGCATCTCAATTAGTCAGCAACCAGGT
GTGGAAAGTCCCCAGGCTCCCCAGCAGGCAGAAGTATGCAAAGCATGCATCTCAATTAGTCAGCAACCAT
AGTCCCGCCCCTAACTCCGCCCATCCCGCCCCTAACTCCGCCCAGTTCCGCCCATTCTCCGCCCCATGGC
TGACTAATTTTTTTTATTTATGCAGAGGCCGAGGCCGCCTCGGCCTCTGAGCTATTCCAGAAGTAGTGAG
GAGGCTTTTTTGGAGGCCTAGGCTTTTGCAAAAAGCTCCTCGAGGAACTGAAAAACCAGAAAGTTAATTC
CCTATAGTGAGTCGTATTAAATTCGTAATCATGTCATAGCTGTTTCCTGTGTGAAATTGTTATCCGCTCA
CAATTCCACACAACATACGAGCCGGAAGCATAAAGTGTAAAGCCTGGGGTGCCTAATGAGTGAGCTAACT
CACATTAATTGCGTTGCGCTCACTGCCCGCTTTCCAGTCGGGAAACCTGTCGTGCCAGCTGCATTAATGA
ATCGGCCAACGCGCGGGGAGAGGCGGTTTGCGTATTGGGCGCTCTTCCGCTTCCTCGCTCACTGACTCGC
TGCGCTCGGTCGTTCGGCTGCGGCGAGCGGTATCAGCTCACTCAAAGGCGGTAATACGGTTATCCACAGA
ATCAGGGGATAACGCAGGAAAGAACATGTGAGCAAAAGGCCAGCAAAAGGCCAGGAACCGTAAAAAGGCC
GCGTTGCTGGCGTTTTTCCATAGGCTCCGCCCCCCTGACGAGCATCACAAAAATCGACGCTCAAGTCAGA
GGTGGCGAAACCCGACAGGACTATAAAGATACCAGGCGTTTCCCCCTGGAAGCTCCCTCGTGCGCTCTCC
TGTTCCGACCCTGCCGCTTACCGGATACCTGTCCGCCTTTCTCCCTTCGGGAAGCGTGGCGCTTTCTCAT
AGCTCACGCTGTAGGTATCTCAGTTCGGTGTAGGTCGTTCGCTCCAAGCTGGGCTGTGTGCACGAACCCC
CCGTTCAGCCCGACCGCTGCGCCTTATCCGGTAACTATCGTCTTGAGTCCAACCCGGTAAGACACGACTT
ATCGCCACTGGCAGCAGCCACTGGTAACAGGATTAGCAGAGCGAGGTATGTAGGCGGTGCTACAGAGTTC
TTGAAGTGGTGGCCTAACTACGGCTACACTAGAAGAACAGTATTTGGTATCTGCGCTCTGCTGAAGCCAG
TTACCTTCGGAAAAAGAGTTGGTAGCTCTTGATCCGGCAAACAAACCACCGCTGGTAGCGGTGGTTTTTT
TGTTTGCAAGCAGCAGATTACGCGCAGAAAAAAAGGATCTCAAGAAGATCCTTTGATCTTTTCTACGGGG
TCTGACGCTCAGTGGAACGAAAACTCACGTTAAGGGATTTTGGTCATGAGATTATCAAAAAGGATCTTCA
CCTAGATCCTTTTAAATTAAAAATGAAGTTTTAAATCAATCTAAAGTATATATGAGTAAACTTGGTCTGA
CAGTTACCAATGCTTAATCAGTGAGGCACCTATCTCAGCGATCTGTCTATTTCGTTCATCCATAGTTGCC
TGACTCCCCGTCGTGTAGATAACTACGATACGGGAGGGCTTACCATCTGGCCCCAGTGCTGCAATGATAC
CGCGAGACCCACGCTCACCGGCTCCAGATTTATCAGCAATAAACCAGCCAGCCGGAAGGGCCGAGCGCAG
AAGTGGTCCTGCAACTTTATCCGCCTCCATCCAGTCTATTAATTGTTGCCGGGAAGCTAGAGTAAGTAGT
TCGCCAGTTAATAGTTTGCGCAACGTTGTTGCCATTGCTACAGGCATCGTGGTGTCACGCTCGTCGTTTG
GTATGGCTTCATTCAGCTCCGGTTCCCAACGATCAAGGCGAGTTACATGATCCCCCATGTTGTGCAAAAA
AGCGGTTAGCTCCTTCGGTCCTCCGATCGTTGTCAGAAGTAAGTTGGCCGCAGTGTTATCACTCATGGTT
ATGGCAGCACTGCATAATTCTCTTACTGTCATGCCATCCGTAAGATGCTTTTCTGTGACTGGTGAGTACT
CAACCAAGTCATTCTGAGAATAGTGTATGCGGCGACCGAGTTGCTCTTGCCCGGCGTCAATACGGGATAA
TACCGCGCCACATAGCAGAACTTTAAAAGTGCTCATCATTGGAAAACGTTCTTCGGGGCGAAAACTCTCA
AGGATCTTACCGCTGTTGAGATCCAGTTCGATGTAACCCACTCGTGCACCCAACTGATCTTCAGCATCTT
TTACTTTCACCAGCGTTTCTGGGTGAGCAAAAACAGGAAGGCAAAATGCCGCAAAAAAGGGAATAAGGGC
GACACGGAAATGTTGAATACTCATACTCTTCCTTTTTCAATATTATTGAAGCATTTATCAGGGTTATTGT
CTCATGAGCGGATACATATTTGAATGTATTTAGAAAAATAAACAAATAGGGGTTCCGCGCACATTTCCCC
GAAAAGTGCCACCTG
[124 nt withheld, positions 4706-4829]
C
[91 nt withheld, positions 4831-4921]
A
[49 nt withheld, positions 4923-4971]
CCTTTGACGTTGGAGTCCACGTTCTTT
[37 nt withheld, positions 4999-5035]
ACCCTATCTCGGTCTATTCTTTTGATTTATAAGGGATTTTGCCGATTTCGGCCTATTGGTTAAAAAATGA
GCTGATTTAACAAAAATTTAACGCGAATTTTAACAAAATATTAACGCTTACAATTTCCATTCGCCATTCA
GGCTGCGCAACTGTTGGGAAGGGCGATCGGTGCGGGCCTCTTCGCTATTACGCCAGCTGGCGAAAGGGGG
ATGTGCTGCAAGGCGATTAAGTTGGGTAACGCCAGGGTTTTCCCAGTCACGACGTTGTAAAACGACGGCC
AGTGCCAAGCTGATCTATACATTGAATCAATATTGGCAATTAGCCATATTAGTCATTGGTTATATAGCAT
AAATCAATATTGGCTATTGGCCATTGCATACGTTGTATCTATATCATAATATGTACATTTATATTGGCTC
ATGTCCAATATGACCGCCATGTT
Features (pLannotate 1.2.2; 16 found; start..end, strand, type, name):
      1..380     +  enhancer       CMV enhancer: human cytomegalovirus immediate early enhancer
    382..581     +  promoter       CMV promoter: human cytomegalovirus (CMV) immediate early promoter
    620..1435    +  CDS            CER1: CER1_CHICK - Experimental evidence at transcript level: Swiss-Prot protein existence level 2. Cytokine that acts as a regulator of the activity of Nodal/BMP pathways during the establishment of bilateral asymmetry in the head and trunk of the embryo. From Gallus gallus (Chicken).
   1469..1492    +  CDS            FLAG: FLAG® epitope tag, followed by an enterokinase cleavage site
   1502..2124    +  polyA_signal   hGH poly(A) signal: human growth hormone polyadenylation signal
   2153..2482    +  promoter       SV40 promoter: SV40 enhancer and early promoter
   2521..2539    -  promoter       T7 promoter: promoter for bacteriophage T7 RNA polymerase
   2577..2593    -  protein_bind   lac operator: The lac repressor binds to the lac operator to inhibit transcription in E. coli. This inhibition can be relieved by adding lactose or isopropyl-β-D-thiogalactopyranoside (IPTG). lac repressor encoded by lacI
   2601..2631    -  promoter       lac promoter: promoter for the E. coli lac operon
   2646..2667    -  protein_bind   CAP binding site: CAP binding activates transcription in the presence of cAMP. E. coli catabolite activator protein
   2680..2772    -  CDS            lacI (fragment): lac repressor; lacI; The lac repressor binds to the lac operator to inhibit transcription in E. coli. This inhibition can be relieved by adding lactose or isopropyl-β-D-thiogalactopyranoside (IPTG).
   2955..3543    -  rep_origin     ori: high-copy-number ColE1/pMB1/pBR322/pUC origin of replication
   3714..4574    -  CDS            AmpR: β-lactamase; bla; confers resistance to ampicillin, carbenicillin, and related antibiotics
   4575..4679    -  promoter       AmpR promoter: bla
   4706..5134    +  rep_origin     f1 ori (sequence partly withheld): f1 bacteriophage origin of replication; arrow indicates direction of (+) strand synthesis
   5165..5319    -  CDS            lacZα (fragment): LacZα fragment of β-galactosidase; lacZ fragment
