[The description below was written by a language model from this plasmid's Addgene catalogue record and pLannotate feature annotations shown in this document.]
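Description:
pFLAG Caronte (CT#304) is a mammalian expression plasmid built on the commercial pFLAG-CMV-5c backbone, carrying the chicken (Gallus gallus) Caronte coding sequence (car, annotated as CER1). Caronte is a Cerberus-related secreted factor that regulates Nodal/BMP signalling during the establishment of left-right asymmetry in the embryo. The sequenced plasmid is about 5.5 kb, consistent with an insert of roughly 800 bp in a 4.7 kb backbone. In bacteria it is maintained through a high-copy ColE1/pUC-type origin and selected with ampicillin via the β-lactamase gene and its own promoter. An f1 origin is also present, which allows production of single-stranded DNA.

The expression cassette begins with the human cytomegalovirus immediate early enhancer and promoter, which drive strong constitutive transcription of the Caronte open reading frame in transfected cells. A FLAG epitope supplied by the backbone lies shortly downstream of the insert, so the protein is made as a C-terminally FLAG-tagged fusion that can be detected or immunoprecipitated with anti-FLAG antibodies. Placing the tag at the C terminus leaves the protein's native N terminus unmodified. Transcripts are terminated and polyadenylated by the human growth hormone poly(A) signal. Downstream lies an SV40 enhancer/early promoter region, but no mammalian selection marker is annotated after it, so the plasmid appears suited to transient expression. The remaining annotations (T7 promoter, lac promoter and operator, CAP site, and lacI and lacZα fragments) are backbone remnants with no evident role in the payload. The associated publication concerns antagonistic signalling by Caronte in left-right patterning, which fits the use of this plasmid to produce tagged Caronte protein in cultured cells.
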