Addgene plasmid #13860: pFLAG Caronte (CT#304)
Depositing lab: Cliff Tabin. Depositing organization: Harvard Medical School. Publication: Antagonistic signaling by Caronte, a novel Cerberus-related gene, establishes left-right asymmetric gene expression. Yokouchi Y, Vogan KJ, Pearse RV, Tabin CJ. Cell. 1999 Sep 3. 98(5):573-83. 10.1016/S0092-8674(00)80045-8 PubMed 10490097.
Backbone
  Vector backbone: pFLAG CMV 5c
  Backbone manufacturer: Sigma
  Backbone size w/o insert (bp): 4700
  Vector type: Mammalian Expression
Growth in bacteria
  Bacterial resistance: Ampicillin, 100 μg/mL
  Growth temperature: 37°C
  Growth strain: DH5alpha
  Copy number: High Copy
Gene/Insert
  Gene/Insert name: Caronte (alt name: car)
  Species: G. gallus (chicken)
  Insert size (bp): 800
  Entrez Gene: CER1 (a.k.a. CAR)
  Tag / fusion protein: flag (C terminal on backbone)
  Cloning method: Restriction Enzyme
  Sequencing primers: 5′ CMV-F
Terms and licenses: Academic/Nonprofit Terms; Industry Terms: Not Available to Industry
How to cite: pFLAG Caronte (CT#304) was a gift from Cliff Tabin (Addgene plasmid # 13860 ; http://n2t.net/addgene:13860 ; RRID:Addgene_13860)
